>Addgene plasmid #16564 | pBV-Luc wt MBS1-4 | addgene full sequence | sequence record 140269 | Addgene NGS Result
GGTACCGGGTTGTTGGCAGCCAGTCACGTGCCCGCCGCGTAGCCACACCTCTGCTCCTCAGAGCAATGTC
AAGCGGTCACGTGTGATAGCAACAGATCACGTGGCTGCCATCGCCCCTCCGCCCCCTTACACTCTTCGCC
CTCCTCCCAGTCGAAGCACCTCCTGTCCGCCCCTCAGCGCCATGGGTGGCGGTCACGTGCCCAGAACGTC
CGGAATTCGGGTATATAATGGATCCGGTATCGAGATCTGCGATCTAAGTAAGCTTGGCATTCCGGTACTG
TTGGTAAAGCCACCATGGAAGACGCCAAAAACATAAAGAAAGGCCCGGCGCCATTCTATCCGCTGGAAGA
TGGAACCGCTGGAGAGCAACTGCATAAGGCTATGAAGAGATACGCCCTGGTTCCTGGAACAATTGCTTTT
ACAGATGCACATATCGAGGTGGACATCACTTACGCTGAGTACTTCGAAATGTCCGTTCGGTTGGCAGAAG
CTATGAAACGATATGGGCTGAATACAAATCACAGAATCGTCGTATGCAGTGAAAACTCTCTTCAATTCTT
TATGCCGGTGTTGGGCGCGTTATTTATCGGAGTTGCAGTTGCGCCCGCGAACGACATTTATAATGAACGT
GAATTGCTCAACAGTATGGGCATTTCGCAGCCTACCGTGGTGTTCGTTTCCAAAAAGGGGTTGCAAAAAA
TTTTGAACGTGCAAAAAAAGCTCCCAATCATCCAAAAAATTATTATCATGGATTCTAAAACGGATTACCA
GGGATTTCAGTCGATGTACACGTTCGTCACATCTCATCTACCTCCCGGTTTTAATGAATACGATTTTGTG
CCAGAGTCCTTCGATAGGGACAAGACAATTGCACTGATCATGAACTCCTCTGGATCTACTGGTCTGCCTA
AAGGTGTCGCTCTGCCTCATAGAACTGCCTGCGTGAGATTCTCGCATGCCAGAGATCCTATTTTTGGCAA
TCAAATCATTCCGGATACTGCGATTTTAAGTGTTGTTCCATTCCATCACGGTTTTGGAATGTTTACTACA
CTCGGATATTTGATATGTGGATTTCGAGTCGTCTTAATGTATAGATTTGAAGAAGAGCTGTTTCTGAGGA
GCCTTCAGGATTACAAGATTCAAAGTGCGCTGCTGGTGCCAACCCTATTCTCCTTCTTCGCCAAAAGCAC
TCTGATTGACAAATACGATTTATCTAATTTACACGAAATTGCTTCTGGTGGCGCTCCCCTCTCTAAGGAA
GTCGGGGAAGCGGTTGCCAAGAGGTTCCATCTGCCAGGTATCAGGCAAGGATATGGGCTCACTGAGACTA
CATCAGCTATTCTGATTACACCCGAGGGGGATGATAAACCGGGCGCGGTCGGTAAAGTTGTTCCATTTTT
TGAAGCGAAGGTTGTGGATCTGGATACCGGGAAAACGCTGGGCGTTAATCAAAGAGGCGAACTGTGTGTG
AGAGGTCCTATGATTATGTCCGGTTATGTAAACAATCCGGAAGCGACCAACGCCTTGATTGACAAGGATG
GATGGCTACATTCTGGAGACATAGCTTACTGGGACGAAGACGAACACTTCTTCATCGTTGACCGCCTGAA
GTCTCTGATTAAGTACAAAGGCTATCAGGTGGCTCCCGCTGAATTGGAATCCATCTTGCTCCAACACCCC
AACATCTTCGACGCAGGTGTCGCAGGTCTTCCCGACGATGACGCCGGTGAACTTCCCGCCGCCGTTGTTG
TTTTGGAGCACGGAAAGACGATGACGGAAAAAGAGATCGTGGATTACGTCGCCAGTCAAGTAACAACCGC
GAAAAAGTTGCGCGGAGGAGTTGTGTTTGTGGACGAAGTACCGAAAGGTCTTACCGGAAAACTCGACGCA
AGAAAAATCAGAGAGATCCTCATAAAGGCCAAGAAGGGCGGAAAGATCGCCGTGTAATTCTAGAGTCGGG
GCGGCCGGCCGCTTCGAGCAGACATGATAAGATACATTGATGAGTTTGGACAAACCACAACTAGAATGCA
GTGAAAAAAATGCTTTATTTGTGAAATTTGTGATGCTATTGCTTTATTTGTAACCATTATAAGCTGCAAT
AAACAAGTTAACAACAACAATTGCATTCATTTTATGTTTCAGGTTCAGGGGGAGGTGTGGGAGGTTTTTT
AAAGCAAGTAAAACCTCTACAAATGTGGTAAAATCGATAAGGATCCGTCGACCGATGCCCTTGAGAGCCT
TCAACCCAGTCAGCTCCTTCCGGTGGGCGCGGGGCATGACTATCGTCGCCGCACTTATGACTGTCTTCTT
TATCATGCAACTCGTAGGACAGGTGCCGGCAGCGCTCTTCCGCTTCCTCGCTCACTGACTCGCTGCGCTC
GGTCGTTCGGCTGCGGCGAGCGGTATCAGCTCACTCAAAGGCGGTAATACGGTTATCCACAGAATCAGGG
GATAACGCAGGAAAGAACATGTGAGCAAAAGGCCAGCAAAAGGCCAGGAACCGTAAAAAGGCCGCGTTGC
TGGCGTTTTTCCATAGGCTCCGCCCCCCTGACGAGCATCACAAAAATCGACGCTCAAGTCAGAGGTGGCG
AAACCCGACAGGACTATAAAGATACCAGGCGTTTCCCCCTGGAAGCTCCCTCGTGCGCTCTCCTGTTCCG
ACCCTGCCGCTTACCGGATACCTGTCCGCCTTTCTCCCTTCGGGAAGCGTGGCGCTTTCTCATAGCTCAC
GCTGTAGGTATCTCAGTTCGGTGTAGGTCGTTCGCTCCAAGCTGGGCTGTGTGCACGAACCCCCCGTTCA
GCCCGACCGCTGCGCCTTATCCGGTAACTATCGTCTTGAGTCCAACCCGGTAAGACACGACTTATCGCCA
CTGGCAGCAGCCACTGGTAACAGGATTAGCAGAGCGAGGTATGTAGGCGGTGCTACAGAGTTCTTGAAGT
GGTGGCCTAACTACGGCTACACTAGAAGAACAGTATTTGGTATCTGCGCTCTGCTGAAGCCAGTTACCTT
CGGAAAAAGAGTTGGTAGCTCTTGATCCGGCAAACAAACCACCGCTGGTAGCGGTGGTTTTTTTGTTTGC
AAGCAGCAGATTACGCGCAGAAAAAAAGGATCTCAAGAAGATCCTTTGATCTTTTCTACGGGGTCTGACG
CTCAGTGGAACGAAAACTCACGTTAAGGGATTTTGGTCATGAGATTATCAAAAAGGATCTTCACCTAGAT
CCTTTTAAATTAAAAATGAAGTTTTAAATCAATCTAAAGTATATATGAGTAAACTTGGTCTGACAGTTAC
CAATGCTTAATCAGTGAGGCACCTATCTCAGCGATCTGTCTATTTCGTTCATCCATAGTTGCCTGACTCC
CCGTCGTGTAGATAACTACGATACGGGAGGGCTTACCATCTGGCCCCAGTGCTGCAATGATACCGCGAGA
CCCACGCTCACCGGCTCCAGATTTATCAGCAATAAACCAGCCAGCCGGAAGGGCCGAGCGCAGAAGTGGT
CCTGCAACTTTATCCGCCTCCATCCAGTCTATTAATTGTTGCCGGGAAGCTAGAGTAAGTAGTTCGCCAG
TTAATAGTTTGCGCAACGTTGTTGCCATTGCTACAGGCATCGTGGTGTCACGCTCGTCGTTTGGTATGGC
TTCATTCAGCTCCGGTTCCCAACGATCAAGGCGAGTTACATGATCCCCCATGTTGTGCAAAAAAGCGGTT
AGCTCCTTCGGTCCTCCGATCGTTGTCAGAAGTAAGTTGGCCGCAGTGTTATCACTCATGGTTATGGCAG
CACTGCATAATTCTCTTACTGTCATGCCATCCGTAAGATGCTTTTCTGTGACTGGTGAGTACTCAACCAA
GTCATTCTGAGAATAGTGTATGCGGCGACCGAGTTGCTCTTGCCCGGCGTCAATACGGGATAATACCGCG
CCACATAGCAGAACTTTAAAAGTGCTCATCATTGGAAAACGTTCTTCGGGGCGAAAACTCTCAAGGATCT
TACCGCTGTTGAGATCCAGTTCGATGTAACCCACTCGTGCACCCAACTGATCTTCAGCATCTTTTACTTT
CACCAGCGTTTCTGGGTGAGCAAAAACAGGAAGGCAAAATGCCGCAAAAAAGGGAATAAGGGCGACACGG
AAATGTTGAATACTCATACTCTTCCTTTTTCAATATTATTGAAGCATTTATCAGGGTTATTGTCTCATGA
GCGGATACATATTTGAATGTATTTAGAAAAATAAACAAATAGGGGTTCCGCGCACATTTCCCCGAAAAGT
GCCACCTG
[124 nt withheld, positions 4279-4402]
C
[91 nt withheld, positions 4404-4494]
A
[49 nt withheld, positions 4496-4544]
CCTTTGACGTTGGAGTCCACGTTCTTT
[37 nt withheld, positions 4572-4608]
ACCCTATCTCGGTCTATTCTTTTGATTTATAAGGGATTTTGCCGATTTCGGCCTATTGGTTAAAAAATGA
GCTGATTTAACAAAAATTTAACGCGAATTTTAACAAAATATTAACGCTTACAATTTGCCATTCGCCATTC
AGGCTGCGCAACTGTTGGGAAGGGCGATCGGTGCGGGCCTCTTCGCTATTACGCCAGCCCAAGCTACCAT
GATAAGTAAGTAATATTAAGGTACGGGAGGTACTTGGAGCGGCCGCAATAAAATATCTTTATTTTCATTA
CATCTGTGTGTTGGTTTTTTGTGTGAATCGATAGTACTAACATACGCTCTCCATCAAAACAAAACGAAAC
AAAACAAACTAGCAAAATAGGCTGTCCCCAGTGCAAGTGCAGGTGCCAGAACATTTCTCTATCGATA
Features (pLannotate 1.2.2; 11 found; start..end, strand, type, name):
    295..1947    +  CDS            luciferase: firefly luciferase; luc+; enhanced luc+ version of the luciferase gene
   1988..2109    -  polyA_signal   SV40 poly(A) signal: SV40 polyadenylation signal
   2132..2200    -  CDS            large T antigen (fragment): large T antigen from SV40 (simian virus 40)
   2216..2348    +  CDS            TcR (fragment): tetracycline efflux protein; tet; confers resistance to tetracycline
   2528..3116    -  rep_origin     ori: high-copy-number ColE1/pMB1/pBR322/pUC origin of replication
   3287..4147    -  CDS            AmpR: β-lactamase; bla; confers resistance to ampicillin, carbenicillin, and related antibiotics
   4148..4252    -  promoter       AmpR promoter: bla
   4279..4707    +  rep_origin     f1 ori (sequence partly withheld): f1 bacteriophage origin of replication; arrow indicates direction of (+) strand synthesis
   4739..4806    -  CDS            lacZα (fragment): LacZα fragment of β-galactosidase; lacZ fragment
   4865..4913    +  polyA_signal   poly(A) signal: synthetic polyadenylation signal
   4927..5018    +  misc_feature   pause site: RNA polymerase II transcriptional pause signal from the human α2 globin gene
