[The description below was written by a language model from this plasmid's Addgene catalogue record and pLannotate feature annotations shown in this document.]
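Description:
pBV-Luc wt MBS1-4 is a firefly luciferase reporter plasmid for transient transfection of mammalian cells, built on the pBV-Luc backbone. It carries a short synthetic human promoter fragment containing four wild-type c-MYC binding sites (MBS1 to MBS4), inserted between KpnI and EcoRI sites that both remain intact. According to the depositor's notes, the fragment was made by annealing two long overlapping oligonucleotides, one covering MBS1-3 and the other MBS4, filling them in with a single PCR cycle, and subcloning the product. The associated publication concerns identification of CDK4 as a c-MYC target, which suggests the sites come from that promoter, although the catalogue fields do not say so explicitly. The "Entrez Gene: MYC" entry refers to the factor that binds the sites; no MYC coding sequence is present.

In the 5,025 nt sequenced record, the insert is not annotated but would lie in the roughly 290 nt upstream of the luc+ coding sequence, which is followed by an SV40 polyadenylation signal. A synthetic poly(A) signal and an RNA polymerase II pause site from the human α2 globin gene lie upstream of the cloning region, where they limit read-through transcription from the backbone and keep background luciferase activity low. The plasmid replicates in E. coli from a high-copy ColE1/pUC-type origin and is selected with ampicillin through the bla gene. It also has an f1 origin for single-stranded DNA production. The short large T antigen, TcR and lacZα fragments are nonfunctional cloning remnants. The record states no mammalian selection marker.

The construct is used to measure c-MYC-dependent transactivation through these binding sites, typically alongside sibling reporters from the same series in which individual sites are mutated.
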