Addgene plasmid #16564: pBV-Luc wt MBS1-4
Depositing lab: Bert Vogelstein. Depositing organization: Johns Hopkins University and School of Medicine. Publication: Identification of CDK4 as a target of c-MYC. Hermeking H, Rago C, Schuhmacher M, Li Q, Barrett JF, Obaya AJ, O'Connell BC, Mateyak MK, Tam W, Kohlhuber F, Dang CV, Sedivy JM, Eick D, Vogelstein B, Kinzler KW. Proc Natl Acad Sci U S A. 2000 Feb 29. 97(5):2229-34. 10.1073/pnas.050586197 PubMed 10688915.
Backbone
  Vector backbone: pBV-Luc
  Backbone manufacturer: Vogelstein Lab
  Backbone size w/o insert (bp): 4867
  Vector type: Mammalian Expression, Luciferase
Growth in bacteria
  Bacterial resistance: Ampicillin, 100 μg/mL
  Growth temperature: 37°C
  Growth strain: DH5alpha
  Copy number: High Copy
Gene/Insert
  Gene/Insert name: c-MYC binding sites
  Species: H. sapiens (human)
  Entrez Gene: MYC (a.k.a. MRTL, MYCC, bHLHe39, c-Myc)
  Tag / fusion protein: Luciferase (C terminal on backbone)
  Cloning method: Restriction Enzyme; 5′ cloning site KpnI (not destroyed); 3′ cloning site EcoRI (not destroyed)
  Sequencing primers: 5′ RVprimer3; 3′ LucNrev
Terms and licenses: Academic/Nonprofit Terms; Industry Terms: Not Available to Industry
Depositor comments: To generate reporter constructs, the following oligonucleotides were used: 5'-CCGGTACCGG GTTGTGGCAG CCAGTCACGT GCCCGCCGCG TAGCCACACC TCTGCTCCTC AGAGCAATGT CAAGCGGTCA CGTGTGATAG CAACAGATCA CGTGGCTGCC ATCGCCCCTC-3' [Oligo A, for wild-type c-MYC binding sites (MBS)1-3]; 5'-ATGAATTCCG GACGTTCTGG GCACGTGACC GCCACCCATG CGCTGAGGGG CGGACAGGAG GTGCTTCGAC TGGGAGGAGG GCGAAGAGTG TAAGGGGGCG GAGGGGCGAT GGCAGCC-3' [Oligo B, for wild-type MBS4]. Different combinations of oligonucleotide pairs (A+B, A+D, C+B, C+D) were annealed and converted to double-stranded fragments through one PCR cycle. These promoter fragments were subcloned into pBV-luc. Further polymerase-derived mutants were identified while sequencing the reporter constructs.
How to cite: pBV-Luc wt MBS1-4 was a gift from Bert Vogelstein (Addgene plasmid # 16564 ; http://n2t.net/addgene:16564 ; RRID:Addgene_16564)
