>Addgene plasmid #16564 | pBV-Luc wt MBS1-4 | addgene partial sequence | sequence record 158906 | LucNrev 5'-CCTTATGCAGTTGCTCTCC-3'
ATGGCGCCGGGCCTTTCTTTATGTTTTTGGCGTCTTCCATGGTGGCTTTACCAACAGTACCGGAATGCCA
AGCTTACTTAGATCGCAGATCTCGATACCGGATCCATTATATACCCGAATTCCGGACGTTCTGGGCACGT
GACCGCCACCCATGGCGCTGAGGGGCGGACAGGAGGTGCTTCGACTGGGAGGAGGGCGAAGAGTGTAAGG
GGGCGGAGGGGCGATGGCAGCCACGTGATCTGTTGCTATCACACGTGACCGCTTGACATTGCTCTGAGGA
GCAGAGGTGTGGCTACGCGGCGGGCACGTGACTGGCTGCCAACAACCCGGTACCTATCGATAGAGAAATG
TTCTGGCACCTGCACTTGCACTGGGGACAGCCTATTTTGCTAGTTTGTTTTGTTTCGTTTTGTTTTGATG
GAGAGCGTATGTTAGTACTATCGATTCACACAAAAAACCAACACACAGATGTAATGAAAATAAAGATATT
TTATTGCGGCCGCTCCAAGTACCTCCCGTACCTTAATATTACTTACTTATCATGGTAGCTTGGGCTGGCG
TAATAGCGAAGAGGCCCGCACCGATCGCCCTTCCCAACAGTTGCGCAGCCTGAATGGCGAATGGCAAATT
GTAAGCGTTAATATTTTGTTAAAATTCGCGTTAAATTTTTGTTAAATCAGCTCATTTTTTAACCAATAGG
CCGAAATCGGCAAAATCCCTTATAAATCAAAAGAATAGACCGAGATAGGGT
[37 nt withheld, positions 752-788]
AAAGAACGTGGACTCCAACGTCAAAGG
[47 nt withheld, positions 816-862]
